Addgene plasmid #103626: LSB-hsa-miR-548a-3p
Purpose: Used to sense miRNA activity using fluorescence based tools. hsa-miR-548a-3p target in 3' UTR of of mKate. miRNA activity can be measured by the repression of mKate2 relative to EBFP2 fluorescent proteins . Plasmid is inherently unstable; please see Depositor Comments
Depositing lab: Ron Weiss. Depositing organization: Massachusetts Institute of Technology. Publication: A mixed antagonistic/synergistic miRNA repression model enables accurate predictions of multi-input miRNA sensor activity. Gam JJ, Babb J, Weiss R. Nat Commun. 2018 Jun 22;9(1):2430. doi: 10.1038/s41467-018-04575-0. PubMed 29934631.
Backbone
  Vector backbone: Low Sensor Backbone (LSB)
  Vector type: Mammalian Expression, Synthetic Biology
Growth in bacteria
  Bacterial resistance: Ampicillin and Kanamycin, 100 & 50 μg/mL
  Growth temperature: 30°C
  Growth strain: NEB Stable
  Copy number: High Copy
Gene/Insert
  Gene/Insert name: hsa-miR-548a-3p target
  Species: H. sapiens (human)
  Promoter: EF-1a
  Cloning method: Gibson Cloning
Terms and licenses: Academic/Nonprofit Terms; Industry Terms: Not Available to Industry
Depositor comments: Please note that this plasmid is inherently unstable due to a repeating poly A element. We recommend performing a diagnostic digest on multiple colonies upon receipt. The depositors would like to note the presence of several discrepancies between the depositor sequence and physical plasmid sequence. In particular, the sequences upstream and downstream of the puromycin coding region have 10 bp insertions which do not affect the ability to perform puromycin selection. The sequences for those regions within the physical plasmids are as follows: Upstream of Puro: GAATTCGACCGCCTGTCTCAAGGTGCCACC; Downstream of Puro: GCTTTGAGACTACGCGTGAATTCACTCCTC. Please contact if you are interested in this plasmid prior to placing an order.
How to cite: LSB-hsa-miR-548a-3p was a gift from Ron Weiss (Addgene plasmid # 103626 ; http://n2t.net/addgene:103626 ; RRID:Addgene_103626)
