[The description below was written by a language model from this plasmid's Addgene catalogue record and pLannotate feature annotations shown in this document.]
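Description:
LSB-hsa-miR-548a-3p is a mammalian expression and synthetic biology plasmid of about 11 kb, built on the Low Sensor Backbone (LSB) to report the activity of the human microRNA hsa-miR-548a-3p by fluorescence. It replicates in E. coli from a high-copy ColE1/pUC-type origin. It carries both a β-lactamase gene (AmpR) and an aph(3')-Ia kanamycin resistance gene, matching the dual ampicillin/kanamycin selection in the record. A puromycin N-acetyltransferase coding sequence followed by a rabbit β-globin poly(A) signal is also present for puromycin selection in mammalian cells, although the feature table does not annotate a promoter immediately upstream of it.

The payload is two parallel transcription units of the same design. Each has a human EF-1α core promoter with its intron A, a fluorescent protein coding sequence flanked by Gateway attB1/attB2 scars (with attB4 upstream of the promoter), and a β-globin 3' region with poly(A) signal. The first unit expresses the red protein mKate2, and according to the record the hsa-miR-548a-3p target lies in its 3' UTR. The target itself is not annotated in the feature table, though there is an unannotated gap between attB2 and the β-globin sequence. The second unit expresses EBFP2 without a target and serves as an internal reference. When the miRNA is active, mKate2 is repressed relative to EBFP2, so the red-to-blue ratio gives a measure of miRNA activity that is normalised for plasmid delivery and expression level.

The depositor notes that the repeated poly(A) elements make the plasmid inherently unstable, and that the physical plasmid has short insertions flanking the puromycin coding region, relative to the deposited sequence, that do not affect selection.
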