Features (pLannotate 1.2.2; 28 found; start..end, strand, type, name):
     87..675     -  rep_origin     ori: high-copy-number ColE1/pMB1/pBR322/pUC origin of replication
    846..1706    -  CDS            AmpR: β-lactamase; bla; confers resistance to ampicillin, carbenicillin, and related antibiotics
   1707..1778    -  promoter       AmpR promoter: bla
   1857..2456    +  CDS            PuroR: puromycin N-acetyltransferase; pac from Streptomyces alboniger; confers resistance to puromycin
   2461..2541    +  CDS            HBB (fragment): HBB_PONPY - Experimental evidence at transcript level: Swiss-Prot protein existence level 2. Involved in oxygen transport from the lung to the various peripheral tissues. From Pongo pygmaeus (Bornean orangutan).
   2612..2667    +  polyA_signal   β-globin poly(A) signal: rabbit β-globin polyadenylation signal (Gil and Proudfoot, 1987)
   3646..3666    +  protein_bind   attB4: mutant version of attB; core recombination site for the Gateway® BP reaction BP Clonase™
   3734..3945    +  promoter       EF-1α core promoter: core promoter for human elongation factor EF-1α
   3946..4884    +  intron         EF-1α intron A: intron upstream of the start codon of human EF-1α
   4911..4931    +  protein_bind   attB1: mutant version of attB; core recombination site for the Gateway® BP reaction BP Clonase™
   4951..5646    +  CDS            mKate2: mKate2 is a basic (constitutively fluorescent) red fluorescent protein published in 2009, derived from Entacmaea quadricolor. It is reported to be a rapidly-maturing monomer with moderate acid sensitivity.
   5666..5690    -  protein_bind   attB2: mutant version of attB; recombination site for the Gateway® BP reaction BP Clonase™
   5834..5908    +  CDS            HBB (fragment): HBB_PONPY - Experimental evidence at transcript level: Swiss-Prot protein existence level 2. Involved in oxygen transport from the lung to the various peripheral tissues. From Pongo pygmaeus (Bornean orangutan).
   5979..6034    +  polyA_signal   β-globin poly(A) signal: rabbit β-globin polyadenylation signal (Gil and Proudfoot, 1987)
   6418..6443    +  misc_feature   SA: splice acceptor site
   7115..7135    +  protein_bind   attB4: mutant version of attB; core recombination site for the Gateway® BP reaction BP Clonase™
   7203..7414    +  promoter       EF-1α core promoter: core promoter for human elongation factor EF-1α
   7415..8353    +  intron         EF-1α intron A: intron upstream of the start codon of human EF-1α
   8380..8400    +  protein_bind   attB1: mutant version of attB; core recombination site for the Gateway® BP reaction BP Clonase™
   8411..9127    +  CDS            EBFP2: EBFP2 is a basic (constitutively fluorescent) blue fluorescent protein published in 2007, derived from Aequorea victoria. It is reported to be a rapidly-maturing monomer with moderate acid sensitivity.
   9135..9159    -  protein_bind   attB2: mutant version of attB; recombination site for the Gateway® BP reaction BP Clonase™
   9163..9243    +  CDS            HBB (fragment): HBB_PONPY - Experimental evidence at transcript level: Swiss-Prot protein existence level 2. Involved in oxygen transport from the lung to the various peripheral tissues. From Pongo pygmaeus (Bornean orangutan).
   9314..9369    +  polyA_signal   β-globin poly(A) signal: rabbit β-globin polyadenylation signal (Gil and Proudfoot, 1987)
   9752..9774    -  protein_bind   lac operator (fragment): The lac repressor binds to the lac operator to inhibit transcription in E. coli. This inhibition can be relieved by adding lactose or isopropyl-β-D-thiogalactopyranoside (IPTG). lac repressor encoded by lacI
   9778..9808    -  promoter       lac promoter: promoter for the E. coli lac operon
   9823..9844    -  protein_bind   CAP binding site: CAP binding activates transcription in the presence of cAMP. E. coli catabolite activator protein
   9857..9896    -  CDS            lacI (fragment): lac repressor; lacI; The lac repressor binds to the lac operator to inhibit transcription in E. coli. This inhibition can be relieved by adding lactose or isopropyl-β-D-thiogalactopyranoside (IPTG).
  10069..10878   +  CDS            KanR: aminoglycoside phosphotransferase; aph(3')-Ia; confers resistance to kanamycin in bacteria or G418 (Geneticin®) in eukaryotes
>Addgene plasmid #103626 | LSB-hsa-miR-548a-3p | depositor full sequence | sequence record 196300 | Full Sequence
AATTGAGGGGATAACGCAGGAAAGAACATGTGAGCAAAAGGCCAGCAAAAGGCCAGGAACCGTAAAAAGG
CCGCGTTGCTGGCGTTTTTCCATAGGCTCCGCCCCCCTGACGAGCATCACAAAAATCGACGCTCAAGTCA
GAGGTGGCGAAACCCGACAGGACTATAAAGATACCAGGCGTTTCCCCCTGGAAGCTCCCTCGTGCGCTCT
CCTGTTCCGACCCTGCCGCTTACCGGATACCTGTCCGCCTTTCTCCCTTCGGGAAGCGTGGCGCTTTCTC
ATAGCTCACGCTGTAGGTATCTCAGTTCGGTGTAGGTCGTTCGCTCCAAGCTGGGCTGTGTGCACGAACC
CCCCGTTCAGCCCGACCGCTGCGCCTTATCCGGTAACTATCGTCTTGAGTCCAACCCGGTAAGACACGAC
TTATCGCCACTGGCAGCAGCCACTGGTAACAGGATTAGCAGAGCGAGGTATGTAGGCGGTGCTACAGAGT
TCTTGAAGTGGTGGCCTAACTACGGCTACACTAGAAGAACAGTATTTGGTATCTGCGCTCTGCTGAAGCC
AGTTACCTTCGGAAAAAGAGTTGGTAGCTCTTGATCCGGCAAACAAACCACCGCTGGTAGCGGTGGTTTT
TTTGTTTGCAAGCAGCAGATTACGCGCAGAAAAAAAGGATCTCAAGAAGATCCTTTGATCTTTTCTACGG
GGTCTGACGCTCAGTGGAACGAAAACTCACGTTAAGGGATTTTGGTCATGAGATTATCAAAAAGGATCTT
CACCTAGATCCTTTTAAATTAAAAATGAAGTTTTAAATCAATCTAAAGTATATATGAGTAAACTTGGTCT
GACAGTTACCAATGCTTAATCAGTGAGGCACCTATCTCAGCGATCTGTCTATTTCGTTCATCCATAGTTG
CCTGACTCCCCGTCGTGTAGATAACTACGATACGGGAGGGCTTACCATCTGGCCCCAGTGCTGCAATGAT
ACCGCGAGAACCACGCTCACCGGCTCCAGATTTATCAGCAATAAACCAGCCAGCCGGAAGGGCCGAGCGC
AGAAGTGGTCCTGCAACTTTATCCGCCTCCATCCAGTCTATTAATTGTTGCCGGGAAGCTAGAGTAAGTA
GTTCGCCAGTTAATAGTTTGCGCAACGTTGTTGCCATTGCTACAGGCATCGTGGTGTCACGCTCGTCGTT
TGGTATGGCTTCATTCAGCTCCGGTTCCCAACGATCAAGGCGAGTTACATGATCCCCCATGTTGTGCAAA
AAAGCGGTTAGCTCCTTCGGTCCTCCGATCGTTGTCAGAAGTAAGTTGGCCGCAGTGTTATCACTCATGG
TTATGGCAGCACTGCATAATTCTCTTACTGTCATGCCATCCGTAAGATGCTTTTCTGTGACTGGTGAGTA
CTCAACCAAGTCATTCTGAGAATAGTGTATGCGGCGACCGAGTTGCTCTTGCCCGGCGTCAATACGGGAT
AATACCGCGCCACATAGCAGAACTTTAAAAGTGCTCATCATTGGAAAACGTTCTTCGGGGCGAAAACTCT
CAAGGATCTTACCGCTGTTGAGATCCAGTTCGATGTAACCCACTCGTGCACCCAACTGATCTTCAGCATC
TTTTACTTTCACCAGCGTTTCTGGGTGAGCAAAAACAGGAAGGCAAAATGCCGCAAAAAAGGGAATAAGG
GCGACACGGAAATGTTGAATACTCATACTCTTCCTTTTTCAATATTATTGAAGCATTTATCAGGGTTATT
GTCTCATGAGCGGATACATATTTGAATGTAGCTCCGAATTTCTCGAGGGCTTGTCGACGACGGCGGTCTC
CGTCGTCAGGATCATGAATTCGACCCGCCTGCCACCATGACCGAGTACAAGCCCACGGTGCGCCTCGCCA
CCCGCGACGACGTCCCCCGGGCCGTACGCACCCTCGCCGCCGCGTTCGCCGACTACCCCGCCACGCGCCA
CACCGTCGACCCGGACCGCCACATCGAGCGGGTCACCGAGCTGCAAGAACTCTTCCTCACGCGCGTCGGG
CTCGACATCGGCAAGGTGTGGGTCGCGGACGACGGCGCCGCGGTGGCGGTCTGGACCACGCCGGAGAGCG
TCGAAGCGGGGGCGGTGTTCGCCGAGATCGGCCCGCGCATGGCCGAGTTGAGCGGTTCCCGGCTGGCCGC
GCAGCAACAGATGGAAGGCCTCCTGGCGCCGCACCGGCCCAAGGAGCCCGCGTGGTTCCTGGCCACCGTC
GGCGTCTCGCCCGACCACCAGGGCAAGGGTCTGGGCAGCGCCGTCGTGCTCCCCGGAGTGGAGGCGGCCG
AGCGCGCCGGGGTGCCCGCCTTCCTGGAGACATCCGCGCCCCGCAACCTCCCCTTCTACGAGCGGCTCGG
CTTCACCGTCACCGCCGACGTCGAGGTGCCCGAAGGACCGCGCACCTGGTGCATGACCCGCAAGCCCGGT
GCCTGATACGCGTGAATTCACTCCTCAGGTGCAGGCTGCCTATCAGAAGGTGGTGGCTGGTGTGGCCAAT
GCCCTGGCTCACAAATACCACTGAGATCTTTTTCCCTCTGCCAAAAATTATGGGGACATCATGAAGCCCC
TTGAGCATCTGACTTCTGGCTAATAAAGGAAATTTATTTTCATTGCAATAGTGTGTTGGAATTTTTTGTG
TCTCTCACTCGGAAGGACATATGGGAGGGCAAATCATTTAAAACATCAGAATGAGTATTTGGTTTAGAGT
TTGGCAACATATGCCCATATGCTGGCTGCCATGAACAAAGGTTGGCTATAAAGAGGTCATCAGTATATGA
AACAGCCCCCTGCTGTCCATTCCTTATTCCATAGAAAAGCCTTGACTTGAGGTTAGATTTTTTTTATATT
TTGTTTTGTGTTATTTTTTTCTTTAACATCCCTAAAATTTTCCTTACATGTTTTACTAGCCAGATTTTTC
CTCCTCTCCTGACTACTCCCAGTCATAGCTGTCCCTCTTCTCTTATGGAGATCCCTCGACCTGCAGCCCA
AGCTTGAATTCTCTAGAATTACCCTGTTATCCCTATGCTTGGTTTACCGAGCTCTTATTGGTTTTCAAAC
TTCATTGACTGTGCCCAACGCGCCTGGGAGCTCACGGGGACAGCCCCCCCCCAAAGCCCCCAGGGATGTA
ATTACGTCCCTCCCCCGCTAGGGGGCAGCAGCGAGCCGCCCGGGGCTCCGCTCCGGTCCGGCGCTCCCCC
CGCATCCCCGAGCCGGCAGCGTGCGGGGACAGCCCGGGCACGGGGAAGGTGGCACGGGATCGCTTTCCTC
TGAACGCTTCTCGCTGCTCTTTGAGCCTGCAGACACCTGGGGGGATACGGGGAAAAAGCTAGGCTGAAAG
ACCGGTTCTTAGAATGACACGCGCCTGGGAGCTCACGGGGACAGCCCCCCCCCAAAGCCCCCAGGGATGT
AATTACGTCCCTCCCCCGCTAGGGGGCAGCAGCGAGCCGCCCGGGGCTCCGCTCCGGTCCGGCGCTCCCC
CCGCATCCCCGAGCCGGCAGCGTGCGGGGACAGCCCGGGCACGGGGAAGGTGGCACGGGATCGCTTTCCT
CTGAACGCTTCTCGCTGCTCTTTGAGCCTGCAGACACCTGGGGGGATACGGGGAAAAAGCTAACTTCTGA
GACGACAACTTTGTATAGAAAAGTTGGCTCCGAATTCGCCCTTGACAGCAGAGATCCAGTTTGGTTAATT
AATTGGCTCCGGTGCCCGTCAGTGGGCAGAGCGCACATCGCCCACAGTCCCCGAGAAGTTGTGGGGAGGG
GTCGGCAATTGAACCGGTGCCTAGAGAAGGTGGCGCGGGGTAAACTGGGAAAGTGATGTCGTGTACTGGC
TCCGCCTTTTTCCCGAGGGTGGGGGAGAACCGTATATAAGTGCAGTAGTCGCCGTGAACGTTCTTTTTCG
CAACGGGTTTGCCGCCAGAACACAGGTAAGTGCCGTGTGTGGTTCCCGCGGGCCTGGCCTCTTTACGGGT
TATGGCCCTTGCGTGCCTTGAATTACTTCCACCTGGCTGCAGTACGTGATTCTTGATCCCGAGCTTCGGG
TTGGAAGTGGGTGGGAGAGTTCGAGGCCTTGCGCTTAAGGAGCCCCTTCGCCTCGTGCTTGAGTTGAGGC
CTGGCCTGGGCGCTGGGGCCGCCGCGTGCGAATCTGGTGGCACCTTCGCGCCTGTCTCGCTGCTTTCGAT
AAGTCTCTAGCCATTTAAAATTTTTGATGACCTGCTGCGACGCTTTTTTTCTGGCAAGATAGTCTTGTAA
ATGCGGGCCAAGATCTGCACACTGGTATTTCGGTTTTTGGGGCCGCGGGCGGCGACGGGGCCCGTGCGTC
CCAGCGCACATGTTCGGCGAGGCGGGGCCTGCGAGCGCGGCCACCGAGAATCGGACGGGGGTAGTCTCAA
GCTGGCCGGCCTGCTCTGGTGCCTGGCCTCGCGCCGCCGTGTATCGCCCCGCCCTGGGCGGCAAGGCTGG
CCCGGTCGGCACCAGTTGCGTGAGCGGAAAGATGGCCGCTTCCCGGCCCTGCTGCAGGGAGCTCAAAATG
GAGGACGCGGCGCTCGGGAGAGCGGGCGGGTGAGTCACCCACACAAAGGAAAAGGGCCTTTCCGTCCTCA
GCCGTCGCTTCATGTGACTCCACGGAGTACCGGGCGCCGTCCAGGCACCTCGATTAGTTCTCGAGCTTTT
GGAGTACGTCGTCTTTAGGTTGGGGGGAGGGGTTTTATGCGATGGAGTTTCCCCACACTGAGTGGGTGGA
GACTGAAGTTAGGCCAGCTTGGCACTTGATGTAATTCTCCTTGGAATTTGCCCTTTTTGAGTTTGGATCT
TGGTTCATTCTCAAGCCTCAGACAGTGGTTCAAAGTTTTTTTCTTCCATTTCAGGTGTCGTGAGAAGGGC
GAATTCGACCCAAGTTTGTACAAAAAAGCAGGCTGGATCCAGGTGCCACCATGGTGAGCGAGCTGATTAA
GGAGAACATGCACATGAAGCTGTACATGGAGGGCACCGTGAACAACCACCACTTCAAGTGCACATCCGAG
GGCGAAGGCAAGCCCTACGAGGGCACCCAGACCATGAGAATCAAGGCGGTCGAGGGCGGCCCTCTCCCCT
TCGCCTTCGACATCCTGGCTACCAGCTTCATGTACGGCAGCAAAACCTTCATCAACCACACCCAGGGCAT
CCCCGACTTCTTTAAGCAGTCCTTCCCCGAGGGCTTCACATGGGAGAGAGTCACCACATACGAAGATGGG
GGCGTGCTGACCGCTACCCAGGACACCAGCCTCCAGGACGGCTGCCTCATCTACAACGTCAAGATCAGAG
GGGTGAACTTCCCATCCAACGGCCCTGTGATGCAGAAGAAAACACTCGGCTGGGAGGCCTCCACCGAGAC
ACTGTACCCCGCTGACGGCGGCCTGGAAGGCAGAGCCGACATGGCCCTGAAGCTCGTGGGCGGGGGCCAC
CTGATCTGCAACCTTAAGACCACATACAGATCCAAGAAACCCGCTAAGAACCTCAAGATGCCCGGCGTCT
ACTATGTGGACAGGAGACTGGAAAGAATCAAGGAGGCCGACAAAGAGACATACGTCGAGCAGCACGAGGT
GGCTGTGGCCAGATACTGCGACCTCCCTAGCAAACTGGGGCACAAACTTAATTGAGAATTCTACCACCCA
GCTTTCTTGTACAAAGTGGTACGTCTCAAGACCAGAGGTCTCTGCTTCATTAGTAGCAAAAGTAATTGCC
AGTTTTGGCAAAAGTAATTGCCAGTTTTGGCAAAAGTAATTGCCAGTTTTGGCAAAAGTAATTGCCAGTT
TTGCAACCAGAAGAGACCTGTGCTTCACTCCTCAGGTGCAGGCTGCCTATCAGAAGGTGGTGGCTGGTGT
GGCCAATGCCCTGGCTCACAAATACCACTGAGATCTTTTTCCCTCTGCCAAAAATTATGGGGACATCATG
AAGCCCCTTGAGCATCTGACTTCTGGCTAATAAAGGAAATTTATTTTCATTGCAATAGTGTGTTGGAATT
TTTTGTGTCTCTCACTCGGAAGGACATATGGGAGGGCAAATCATTTAAAACATCAGAATGAGTATTTGGT
TTAGAGTTTGGCAACATATGCCCATATGCTGGCTGCCATGAACAAAGGTTGGCTATAAAGAGGTCATCAG
TATATGAAACAGCCCCCTGCTGTCCATTCCTTATTCCATAGAAAAGCCTTGACTTGAGGTTAGATTTTTT
TTATATTTTGTTTTGTGTTATTTTTTTCTTTAACATCCCTAAAATTTTCCTTACATGTTTTACTAGCCAG
ATTTTTCCTCCTCTCCTGACTACTCCCAGTCATAGCTGTCCCTCTTCTCTTATGGAGATCCCGAGCGGTG
CGTTTTTATGCTTGTAGTATTGTATAATGTTTTTAAGATCCAAGCTTCTGACCTCTTCTCTTCCTCCCAC
AGGGCCTCGAGACAATTGCATCGATGGTACCAGTGAAAGTCTGCAATGAATTCGAGTTGGCGCGCCTGTC
ATTCTAAATCTCTCTTTCAGCCTAAAGCTTTTTCCCCGTATCCCCCCAGGTGTCTGCAGGCTCAAAGAGC
AGCGAGAAGCGTTCAGAGGAAAGCGATCCCGTGCCACCTTCCCCGTGCCCGGGCTGTCCCCGCACGCTGC
CGGCTCGGGGATGCGGGGGGAGCGCCGGACCGGAGCGGAGCCCCGGGCGGCTCGCTGCTGCCCCCTAGCG
GGGGAGGGACGTAATTACATCCCTGGGGGCTTTGGGAGGGGGCTGTCCCCGTGAGCTCCCAGGCGCGCCT
GTCATTCTAAATCTCTCTTTCAGCCTAAAGCTTTTTCCCCGTATCCCCCCAGGTGTCTGCAGGCTCAAAG
AGCAGCGAGAAGCGTTCAGAGGAAAGCGATCCCGTGCCACCTTCCCCGTGCCCGGGCTGTCCCCGCACGC
TGCCGGCTCGGGGATGCGGGGGGAGCGCCGGACCGGAGCGGAGCCCCGGGCGGCTCGCTGCTGCCCCCTA
GCGGGGGAGGGACGTAATTACATCCCTGGGGGCTTTGGGGGGGGGCTGTCCCCGTGAGCTCCCAGGCGCG
CCAACTCGGTACCGTATCGATGTCGACGTTAACGCTAGTGATATCAACTTTGTATAGAAAAGTTGGCTCC
GAATTCGCCCTTGACAGCAGAGATCCAGTTTGGTTAATTAATTGGCTCCGGTGCCCGTCAGTGGGCAGAG
CGCACATCGCCCACAGTCCCCGAGAAGTTGTGGGGAGGGGTCGGCAATTGAACCGGTGCCTAGAGAAGGT
GGCGCGGGGTAAACTGGGAAAGTGATGTCGTGTACTGGCTCCGCCTTTTTCCCGAGGGTGGGGGAGAACC
GTATATAAGTGCAGTAGTCGCCGTGAACGTTCTTTTTCGCAACGGGTTTGCCGCCAGAACACAGGTAAGT
GCCGTGTGTGGTTCCCGCGGGCCTGGCCTCTTTACGGGTTATGGCCCTTGCGTGCCTTGAATTACTTCCA
CCTGGCTGCAGTACGTGATTCTTGATCCCGAGCTTCGGGTTGGAAGTGGGTGGGAGAGTTCGAGGCCTTG
CGCTTAAGGAGCCCCTTCGCCTCGTGCTTGAGTTGAGGCCTGGCCTGGGCGCTGGGGCCGCCGCGTGCGA
ATCTGGTGGCACCTTCGCGCCTGTCTCGCTGCTTTCGATAAGTCTCTAGCCATTTAAAATTTTTGATGAC
CTGCTGCGACGCTTTTTTTCTGGCAAGATAGTCTTGTAAATGCGGGCCAAGATCTGCACACTGGTATTTC
GGTTTTTGGGGCCGCGGGCGGCGACGGGGCCCGTGCGTCCCAGCGCACATGTTCGGCGAGGCGGGGCCTG
CGAGCGCGGCCACCGAGAATCGGACGGGGGTAGTCTCAAGCTGGCCGGCCTGCTCTGGTGCCTGGCCTCG
CGCCGCCGTGTATCGCCCCGCCCTGGGCGGCAAGGCTGGCCCGGTCGGCACCAGTTGCGTGAGCGGAAAG
ATGGCCGCTTCCCGGCCCTGCTGCAGGGAGCTCAAAATGGAGGACGCGGCGCTCGGGAGAGCGGGCGGGT
GAGTCACCCACACAAAGGAAAAGGGCCTTTCCGTCCTCAGCCGTCGCTTCATGTGACTCCACGGAGTACC
GGGCGCCGTCCAGGCACCTCGATTAGTTCTCGAGCTTTTGGAGTACGTCGTCTTTAGGTTGGGGGGAGGG
GTTTTATGCGATGGAGTTTCCCCACACTGAGTGGGTGGAGACTGAAGTTAGGCCAGCTTGGCACTTGATG
TAATTCTCCTTGGAATTTGCCCTTTTTGAGTTTGGATCTTGGTTCATTCTCAAGCCTCAGACAGTGGTTC
AAAGTTTTTTTCTTCCATTTCAGGTGTCGTGAGAAGGGCGAATTCGACCCAAGTTTGTACAAAAAAGCAG
GCTCGCCACCATGGTGAGCAAGGGCGAGGAGCTGTTCACCGGGGTGGTGCCCATCCTGGTCGAGCTGGAC
GGCGACGTAAACGGCCACAAGTTCAGCGTGAGGGGCGAGGGCGAGGGCGATGCCACCAACGGCAAGCTGA
CCCTGAAGTTCATCTGCACCACCGGCAAGCTGCCCGTGCCCTGGCCCACCCTCGTGACCACCCTGAGCCA
CGGCGTGCAGTGCTTCGCCCGCTACCCCGACCACATGAAGCAGCACGACTTCTTCAAGTCCGCCATGCCC
GAAGGCTACGTCCAGGAGCGCACCATCTTCTTCAAGGACGACGGCACCTACAAGACCCGCGCCGAGGTGA
AGTTCGAGGGCGACACCCTAGTGAACCGCATCGAGCTGAAGGGCGTCGACTTCAAGGAGGACGGCAACAT
CCTGGGGCACAAGCTGGAGTACAACTTCAACAGCCACAACATCTATATCATGGCCGTCAAGCAGAAGAAC
GGCATCAAGGTGAACTTCAAGATCCGCCACAACGTGGAGGACGGCAGCGTGCAGCTCGCCGACCACTACC
AGCAGAACACCCCCATCGGCGACGGCCCCGTGCTGCTGCCCGACAGCCACTACCTGAGCACCCAGTCCGT
GCTGAGCAAAGACCCCAACGAGAAGCGCGATCACATGGTCCTGCTGGAGTTCCGCACCGCCGCCGGGATC
ACTCTCGGCATGGACGAGCTGTACAAGTAATACCACCCAGCTTTCTTGTACAAAGTGGTACGCGTGAATT
CACTCCTCAGGTGCAGGCTGCCTATCAGAAGGTGGTGGCTGGTGTGGCCAATGCCCTGGCTCACAAATAC
CACTGAGATCTTTTTCCCTCTGCCAAAAATTATGGGGACATCATGAAGCCCCTTGAGCATCTGACTTCTG
GCTAATAAAGGAAATTTATTTTCATTGCAATAGTGTGTTGGAATTTTTTGTGTCTCTCACTCGGAAGGAC
ATATGGGAGGGCAAATCATTTAAAACATCAGAATGAGTATTTGGTTTAGAGTTTGGCAACATATGCCCAT
ATGCTGGCTGCCATGAACAAAGGTTGGCTATAAAGAGGTCATCAGTATATGAAACAGCCCCCTGCTGTCC
ATTCCTTATTCCATAGAAAAGCCTTGACTTGAGGTTAGATTTTTTTTATATTTTGTTTTGTGTTATTTTT
TTCTTTAACATCCCTAAAATTTTCCTTACATGTTTTACTAGCCAGATTTTTCCTCCTCTCCTGACTACTC
CCAGTCATAGCTGTCCCTCTTCTCTTATGGAGATCCCTCGACCTGCAGCCCAAGCTTGGCGTAATCATGG
TCATAGCTGTTTCCTGTGTGAAATTGTTATCCGCTCACAATTCCACACAACATACGAGCCGGAAGCATAA
AGTGTAAAGCCTGGGGTGCCTAATGAGTGAGCTAACTCACATTAATTGCGTTGCGCTCACTGCCCGCTTT
CCAGTCGGGAAACCTGTCGTGCCAGCGGATCGACAGTACTAAGCTTGGTCTAATACCCAATCTCTCGTCT
TATCCAGATGTTTTATACGCCTCTGGCCCGTGTCTCAAAATCTCTGATGTTACATTGCACAAGATAAAAT
AATATCATCATGAACAATAAAACTGTCTGCTTACATAAACAGTAATACAAGGGGTGTTATGAGCCATATT
CAACGGGAAACGTCGAGGCCGCGATTAAATTCCAACATGGATGCTGATTTATATGGGTATAAATGGGCTC
GCGATAATGTCGGGCAATCAGGTGCGACAATCTATCGCTTGTATGGGAAGCCCGATGCGCCAGAGTTGTT
TCTGAAACATGGCAAAGGTAGCGTTGCCAATGATGTTACAGATGAGATGGTCAGACTAAACTGGCTGACG
GAATTTATGCCTCTTCCGACCATCAAGCATTTTATCCGTACTCCTGATGATGCATGGTTACTCACCACTG
CGATCCCCGGAAAAACAGCATTCCAGGTATTAGAAGAATATCCTGATTCAGGTGAAAATATTGTTGATGC
GCTGGCAGTGTTCCTGCGCCGGTTGCATTCGATTCCTGTTTGTAATTGTCCTTTTAACAGCGATCGCGTA
TTTCGTCTCGCTCAGGCGCAATCACGAATGAATAACGGTTTGGTTGATGCGAGTGATTTTGATGACGAGC
GTAATGGCTGGCCTGTTGAACAAGTCTGGAAAGAAATGCATAAACTTTTGCCATTCTCACCGGATTCAGT
CGTCACTCATGGTGATTTCTCACTTGATAACCTTATTTTTGACGAGGGGAAATTAATAGGTTGTATTGAT
GTTGGACGAGTCGGAATCGCAGACCGATACCAGGATCTTGCCATCCTATGGAACTGCCTCGGTGAGTTTT
CTCCTTCATTACAGAAACGGCTTTTTCAAAAATATGGTATTGATAATCCTGATATGAATAAATTGCAGTT
TCATTTGATGCTCGATGAGTTTTTCTAATCAGAATTGGTTAATTGGTTGTAACACTGGCAGAGCATTACG
CTGACTTGACGGGACGGCGCAAGCTCATGACCAAAATCCCTTAACGTGAGTTACGCGTCGTTCCACTGAG
CGTCAGAGGTATCACTAGTATTACAGAGGTAAGTTATAACAGTCGCCTAACCC
