>Addgene plasmid #103626 | LSB-hsa-miR-548a-3p | depositor partial sequence | sequence record 196301 | hsa-miR-548a-3p target
GCAAAAGTAATTGCCAGTTTTG
